Addgene plasmid #8827: pRK793
Depositing lab: David Waugh. Depositing organization: National Cancer Institute (NCI). Publication: Tobacco etch virus protease: mechanism of autolysis and rational design of stable mutants with wild-type catalytic proficiency. Kapust RB, Tozser J, Fox JD, Anderson DE, Cherry S, Copeland TD, Waugh DS. Protein Eng. 2001 Dec . 14(12):993-1000. 10.1093/protein/14.12.993 PubMed 11809930.
Backbone
  Vector backbone: pMal-C2
  Backbone manufacturer: New England Biolabs
  Backbone size w/o insert (bp): 6700
  Vector type: Bacterial Expression
Growth in bacteria
  Bacterial resistance: Chloramphenicol and Ampicillin, 25 & 100 μg/mL
  Growth temperature: 37°C
  Growth strain: BL21(DE3)-RIL
  Growth instructions: Shifting the temperature from 37C to 30C during induction maximizes the yield of soluble TEV protease. Ampicillin for p793; Chloramphenicol for pRIL.
  Copy number: Low Copy
Gene/Insert
  Gene/Insert name: TEV protease, S219V mutant (alt name: tobacco etch virus protease)
  Insert size (bp): 750
  Mutation: S219V mutation (improves stability)
  Tag / fusion protein: His (N terminal on insert); polyarginine (C terminal on insert); MBP (with TEV) (N terminal on insert)
  Cloning method: Restriction Enzyme; 5′ cloning site SacI (not destroyed); 3′ cloning site BamHI (not destroyed)
  Sequencing primers: 5′ N/A; 3′ M13-F20
Resource information
  A portion of this plasmid was derived from a plasmid made by: ATCC
Terms and licenses: Academic/Nonprofit Terms; Industry Terms: Not Available to Industry
Depositor comments: Bacterial strain: E.coli BL21(DE3)-RIL (Stratagene). pRK793 overproduces the catalytic domain of tobacco etch virus (TEV) protease in the form of an MBP fusion protein that cleaves itself in vivo to yield a TEV protease catalytic domain with an N-terminal His-tag and a C-terminal polyarginine tag.
How to cite: pRK793 was a gift from David Waugh (Addgene plasmid # 8827 ; http://n2t.net/addgene:8827 ; RRID:Addgene_8827)
