[The description below was written by a language model from this plasmid's Addgene catalogue record, the feature table of its GenBank file and pLannotate feature annotations shown in this document.]
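Description:
pRK793 is a bacterial expression plasmid built on the pMal-C2 backbone for overproducing the catalytic domain of tobacco etch virus (TEV) protease in E. coli. The roughly 750 bp insert, cloned between SacI and BamHI sites, carries the S219V mutation, which improves the stability of the enzyme. In the 7,405 nt full-sequence annotation, the reading frame begins with a signal-sequence-less, cytosolic maltose binding protein (MBP), continues through a short linker region annotated as a TEV-site/His-tag fragment, and then runs into the TEV protease coding sequence. According to the record, the protease carries an N-terminal His tag and a C-terminal polyarginine tag. The MBP fusion cleaves itself in vivo at the internal TEV site, which releases the tagged catalytic domain.

Expression is driven by the IPTG-inducible tac promoter with a lac operator. Repression comes from a plasmid-borne lacI gene under the lacIq promoter, and transcription ends at the rrnB T1 and T2 terminators downstream of residual MCS and lacZα fragments. The plasmid is propagated through a ColE1/pMB1-type origin accompanied by bom and rop, consistent with its low-copy listing, and it also has an M13 origin for single-stranded DNA production. Selection is by ampicillin through β-lactamase. The chloramphenicol listed in the record applies to the separate pRIL helper plasmid in the BL21(DE3)-RIL host strain, not to pRK793 itself.

The additional 736 bp GenBank record covers only part of the plasmid and annotates nothing beyond sequencing primer sites. The construct is typically used to make His-tagged TEV protease as a reagent for removing affinity tags from recombinant proteins.
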