Features (pLannotate 1.2.2; 21 found; start..end, strand, type, name):
    488..509     +  protein_bind   CAP binding site: CAP binding activates transcription in the presence of cAMP. E. coli catabolite activator protein
    528..545     +  promoter       tet promoter (fragment): E. coli promoter for tetracycline efflux protein gene
    718..746     +  promoter       tac promoter: strong E. coli promoter; hybrid between the trp and lac UV5 promoters
    754..770     +  protein_bind   lac operator: The lac repressor binds to the lac operator to inhibit transcription in E. coli. This inhibition can be relieved by adding lactose or isopropyl-β-D-thiogalactopyranoside (IPTG). lac repressor encoded by lacI
    840..1940    +  CDS            MBP: maltose binding protein from E. coli; malE (mutated); This version of the gene does not encode a signal sequence, so MBP will remain in the cytosol.
   2028..2047    +  CDS            capTEV™ (fragment): composite tag for in vivo biotinylation, TEV protease cleavage, and 6xHis tagging
   2046..2753    +  CDS            TEV protease: tobacco etch virus protease (Kapust et al., 2001)
   2775..2801    +  misc_feature   MCS (fragment): pUC18/19 multiple cloning site
   2809..2963    +  CDS            lacZα (fragment): LacZα fragment of β-galactosidase; lacZ fragment
   3056..3171    +  ncRNA          5S rRNA: Accession: RF00001 - 5S ribosomal RNA
   3175..3261    +  terminator     rrnB T1 terminator: Escherichia coli rrnB; transcription terminator T1 from the E. coli rrnB gene
   3353..3380    +  terminator     rrnB T2 terminator: transcription terminator T2 from the E. coli rrnB gene
   3399..3490    +  promoter       AmpR promoter: bla
   3491..4351    +  CDS            AmpR: β-lactamase; bla; confers resistance to ampicillin, carbenicillin, and related antibiotics
   4393..4906    -  rep_origin     M13 ori (sequence partly withheld): M13 bacteriophage origin of replication; arrow indicates direction of (+) strand synthesis
   5017..5605    +  rep_origin     ori: high-copy-number ColE1/pMB1/pBR322/pUC origin of replication
   5791..5931    -  misc_feature   bom: basis of mobility region from pBR322
   6033..6224    -  CDS            rop: Rop protein, which maintains plasmids at low copy number; rop
   6241..6621    +  CDS            YPB1_ECOLX: Protein predicted: Swiss-Prot protein existence level 4. From Escherichia coli.
   6720..6797    +  promoter       lacIq promoter: lacI (mutant); In the lacIq allele, a single base change in the promoter boosts expression of the lacI gene about 10-fold.
   6798..475     +  CDS            lacI (across the origin): lac repressor; lacI; The lac repressor binds to the lac operator to inhibit transcription in E. coli. This inhibition can be relieved by adding lactose or isopropyl-β-D-thiogalactopyranoside (IPTG).
>Addgene plasmid #8827 | pRK793 | addgene full sequence | sequence record 323557 | Addgene NGS Result
ATATCTCACTCGCAATCAAATTCAGCCGATAGCGGAACGGGAAGGCGACTGGAGTGCCATGTCCGGTTTT
CAACAAACCATGCAAATGCTGAATGAGGGCATCGTTCCCACTGCGATGCTGGTTGCCAACGATCAGATGG
CGCTGGGCGCAATGCGCGCCATTACCGAGTCCGGGCTGCGCGTTGGTGCGGATATCTCGGTAGTGGGATA
CGACGATACCGAAGACAGCTCATGTTATATCCCGCCGTTAACCACCATCAAACAGGATTTTCGCCTGCTG
GGGCAAACCAGCGTGGACCGCTTGCTGCAACTCTCTCAGGGCCAGGCGGTGAAGGGCAATCAGCTGTTGC
CCGTCTCACTGGTGAAAAGAAAAACCACCCTGGCGCCCAATACGCAAACCGCCTCTCCCCGCGCGTTGGC
CGATTCATTAATGCAGCTGGCACGACAGGTTTCCCGACTGGAAAGCGGGCAGTGAGCGCAACGCAATTAA
TGTAAGTTAGCTCACTCATTAGGCACAATTCTCATGTTTGACAGCTTATCATCGACTGCACGGTGCACCA
ATGCTTCTGGCGTCAGGCAGCCATCGGAAGCTGTGGTATGGCTGTGCAGGTCGTAAATCACTGCATAATT
CGTGTCGCTCAAGGCGCACTCCCGTTCTGGATAATGTTTTTTGCGCCGACATCATAACGGTTCTGGCAAA
TATTCTGAAATGAGCTGTTGACAATTAATCATCGGCTCGTATAATGTGTGGAATTGTGAGCGGATAACAA
TTTCACACAGGAAACAGCCAGTCCGTTTAGGTGTTTTCACGAGCACTTCACCAACAAGGACCATAGATTA
TGAAAACTGAAGAAGGTAAACTGGTAATCTGGATTAACGGCGATAAAGGCTATAACGGTCTCGCTGAAGT
CGGTAAGAAATTCGAGAAAGATACCGGAATTAAAGTCACCGTTGAGCATCCGGATAAACTGGAAGAGAAA
TTCCCACAGGTTGCGGCAACTGGCGATGGCCCTGACATTATCTTCTGGGCACACGACCGCTTTGGTGGCT
ACGCTCAATCTGGCCTGTTGGCTGAAATCACCCCGGACAAAGCGTTCCAGGACAAGCTGTATCCGTTTAC
CTGGGATGCCGTACGTTACAACGGCAAGCTGATTGCTTACCCGATCGCTGTTGAAGCGTTATCGCTGATT
TATAACAAAGATCTGCTGCCGAACCCGCCAAAAACCTGGGAAGAGATCCCGGCGCTGGATAAAGAACTGA
AAGCGAAAGGTAAGAGCGCGCTGATGTTCAACCTGCAAGAACCGTACTTCACCTGGCCGCTGATTGCTGC
TGACGGGGGTTATGCGTTCAAGTATGAAAACGGCAAGTACGACATTAAAGACGTGGGCGTGGATAACGCT
GGCGCGAAAGCGGGTCTGACCTTCCTGGTTGACCTGATTAAAAACAAACACATGAATGCAGACACCGATT
ACTCCATCGCAGAAGCTGCCTTTAATAAAGGCGAAACAGCGATGACCATCAACGGCCCGTGGGCATGGTC
CAACATCGACACCAGCAAAGTGAATTATGGTGTAACGGTACTGCCGACCTTCAAGGGTCAACCATCCAAA
CCGTTCGTTGGCGTGCTGAGCGCAGGTATTAACGCCGCCAGTCCGAACAAAGAGCTGGCAAAAGAGTTCC
TCGAAAACTATCTGCTGACTGATGAAGGTCTGGAAGCGGTTAATAAAGACAAACCGCTGGGTGCCGTAGC
GCTGAAGTCTTACGAGGAAGAGTTGGCGAAAGATCCACGTATTGCCGCCACCATGGAAAACGCCCAGAAA
GGTGAAATCATGCCGAACATCCCGCAGATGTCCGCTTTCTGGTATGCCGTGCGTACTGCGGTGATCAACG
CCGCCAGCGGTCGTCAGACTGTCGATGAAGCCCTGAAAGACGCGCAGACTAATTCGAGCTCGAACAACAA
CAACAATAACAATAACAACAACCTCGGGATCGAGGGAAGGGGAGAAAATCTTTATTTTCAAGGTCATCAT
CATCATCATCATCATGGAGAAAGCTTGTTTAAGGGGCCGCGTGATTACAACCCGATATCGAGCACCATTT
GTCATTTGACGAATGAATCTGATGGGCACACAACATCGTTGTATGGTATTGGATTTGGTCCCTTCATCAT
TACAAACAAGCACTTGTTTAGAAGAAATAATGGAACACTGTTGGTCCAATCACTACATGGTGTATTCAAG
GTCAAGAACACCACGACTTTGCAACAACACCTCATTGATGGGAGGGACATGATAATTATTCGCATGCCTA
AGGATTTCCCACCATTTCCTCAAAAGCTGAAATTTAGAGAGCCACAAAGGGAAGAGCGCATATGTCTTGT
GACAACCAACTTCCAAACTAAGAGCATGTCTAGCATGGTGTCAGACACTAGTTGCACATTCCCTTCATCT
GATGGCATATTCTGGAAGCATTGGATTCAAACCAAGGATGGGCAGTGTGGCAGTCCATTAGTATCAACTA
GAGATGGGTTCATTGTTGGTATACACTCAGCATCGAATTTCACCAACACAAACAATTATTTCACAAGCGT
GCCGAAAAACTTCATGGAATTGTTGACAAATCAGGAGGCGCAGCAGTGGGTTAGTGGTTGGCGATTAAAT
GCTGACTCAGTATTGTGGGGGGGCCATAAAGTTTTCATGGTGAAACCTGAAGAGCCTTTTCAGCCAGTTA
AGGAAGCGACTCAACTCATGAATCGTCGTCGCCGTCGCTAATAAGGATCCTCTAGAGTCGACCTGCAGGC
AAGCTTGGCACTGGCCGTCGTTTTACAACGTCGTGACTGGGAAAACCCTGGCGTTACCCAACTTAATCGC
CTTGCAGCACATCCCCCTTTCGCCAGCTGGCGTAATAGCGAAGAGGCCCGCACCGATCGCCCTTCCCAAC
AGTTGCGCAGCCTGAATGGCGAATGGCAGCTTGGCTGTTTTGGCGGATGAGATAAGATTTTCAGCCTGAT
ACAGATTAAATCAGAACGCAGAAGCGGTCTGATAAAACAGAATTTGCCTGGCGGCAGTAGCGCGGTGGTC
CCACCTGACCCCATGCCGAACTCAGAAGTGAAACGCCGTAGCGCCGATGGTAGTGTGGGGTCTCCCCATG
CGAGAGTAGGGAACTGCCAGGCATCAAATAAAACGAAAGGCTCAGTCGAAAGACTGGGCCTTTCGTTTTA
TCTGTTGTTTGTCGGTGAACGCTCTCCTGAGTAGGACAAATCCGCCGGGAGCGGATTTGAACGTTGCGAA
GCAACGGCCCGGAGGGTGGCGGGCAGGACGCCCGCCATAAACTGCCAGGCATCAAATTAAGCAGAAGGCC
ATCCTGACGGATGGCCTTTTTGCGTTTCTACAAACTCTTTTGTTTATTTTTCTAAATACATTCAAATATG
TATCCGCTCATGAGACAATAACCCTGATAAATGCTTCAATAATATTGAAAAAGGAAGAGTATGAGTATTC
AACATTTCCGTGTCGCCCTTATTCCCTTTTTTGCGGCATTTTGCCTTCCTGTTTTTGCTCACCCAGAAAC
GCTGGTGAAAGTAAAAGATGCTGAAGATCAGTTGGGTGCACGAGTGGGTTACATCGAACTGGATCTCAAC
AGCGGTAAGATCCTTGAGAGTTTTCGCCCCGAAGAACGTTTCCCAATGATGAGCACTTTTAAAGTTCTGC
TATGTGGCGCGGTATTATCCCGTGTTGACGCCGGGCAAGAGCAACTCGGTCGCCGCATACACTATTCTCA
GAATGACTTGGTTGAGTACTCACCAGTCACAGAAAAGCATCTTACGGATGGCATGACAGTAAGAGAATTA
TGCAGTGCTGCCATAACCATGAGTGATAACACTGCGGCCAACTTACTTCTGACAACGATCGGAGGACCGA
AGGAGCTAACCGCTTTTTTGCACAACATGGGGGATCATGTAACTCGCCTTGATCGTTGGGAACCGGAGCT
GAATGAAGCCATACCAAACGACGAGCGTGACACCACGATGCCTGTAGCAATGGCAACAACGTTGCGCAAA
CTATTAACTGGCGAACTACTTACTCTAGCTTCCCGGCAACAATTAATAGACTGGATGGAGGCGGATAAAG
TTGCAGGACCACTTCTGCGCTCGGCCCTTCCGGCTGGCTGGTTTATTGCTGATAAATCTGGAGCCGGTGA
GCGTGGGTCTCGCGGTATCATTGCAGCACTGGGGCCAGATGGTAAGCCCTCCCGTATCGTAGTTATCTAC
ACGACGGGGAGTCAGGCAACTATGGATGAACGAAATAGACAGATCGCTGAGATAGGTGCCTCACTGATTA
AGCATTGGTAACTGTCAGACCAAGTTTACTCATATATACTTTAGATTGATT
[38 nt withheld, positions 4392-4429]
A
[37 nt withheld, positions 4431-4467]
ATTTTGTTAAAATTCGCGTTAAATTTTTGTTAAATCAGCTCATTTTTTAACCAATAGGCCGAAATCGGCA
AAATCCCTTATAAATCAAAAGAATAGCCCGAGATAGGGT
[37 nt withheld, positions 4577-4613]
AAAGAACGTGGACTCCAACGTCAAAGG
[141 nt withheld, positions 4641-4781]
G
[125 nt withheld, positions 4783-4907]
AAAGGATCTAGGTGAAGATCCTTTTTGATAATCTCATGACCAAAATCCCTTAACGTGAGTTTTCGTTCCA
CTGAGCGTCAGACCCCGTAGAAAAGATCAAAGGATCTTCTTGAGATCCTTTTTTTCTGCGCGTAATCTGC
TGCTTGCAAACAAAAAAACCACCGCTACCAGCGGTGGTTTGTTTGCCGGATCAAGAGCTACCAACTCTTT
TTCCGAAGGTAACTGGCTTCAGCAGAGCGCAGATACCAAATACTGTCCTTCTAGTGTAGCCGTAGTTAGG
CCACCACTTCAAGAACTCTGTAGCACCGCCTACATACCTCGCTCTGCTAATCCTGTTACCAGTGGCTGCT
GCCAGTGGCGATAAGTCGTGTCTTACCGGGTTGGACTCAAGACGATAGTTACCGGATAAGGCGCAGCGGT
CGGGCTGAACGGGGGGTTCGTGCACACAGCCCAGCTTGGAGCGAACGACCTACACCGAACTGAGATACCT
ACAGCGTGAGCTATGAGAAAGCGCCACGCTTCCCGAAGGGAGAAAGGCGGACAGGTATCCGGTAAGCGGC
AGGGTCGGAACAGGAGAGCGCACGAGGGAGCTTCCAGGGGGAAACGCCTGGTATCTTTATAGTCCTGTCG
GGTTTCGCCACCTCTGACTTGAGCGTCGATTTTTGTGATGCTCGTCAGGGGGGCGGAGCCTATGGAAAAA
CGCCAGCAACGCGGCCTTTTTACGGTTCCTGGCCTTTTGCTGGCCTTTTGCTCACATGTTCTTTCCTGCG
TTATCCCCTGATTCTGTGGATAACCGTATTACCGCCTTTGAGTGAGCTGATACCGCTCGCCGCAGCCGAA
CGACCGAGCGCAGCGAGTCAGTGAGCGAGGAAGCGGAAGAGCGCCTGATGCGGTATTTTCTCCTTACGCA
TCTGTGCGGTATTTCACACCGCATATGGTGCACTCTCAGTACAATCTGCTCTGATGCCGCATAGTTAAGC
CAGTATACACTCCGCTATCGCTACGTGACTGGGTCATGGCTGCGCCCCGACACCCGCCAACACCCGCTGA
CGCGCCCTGACGGGCTTGTCTGCTCCCGGCATCCGCTTACAGACAAGCTGTGACCGTCTCCGGGAGCTGC
ATGTGTCAGAGGTTTTCACCGTCATCACCGAAACGCGCGAGGCAGCTGCGGTAAAGCTCATCAGCGTGGT
CGTGCAGCGATTCACAGATGTCTGCCTGTTCATCCGCGTCCAGCTCGTTGAGTTTCTCCAGAAGCGTTAA
TGTCTGGCTTCTGATAAAGCGGGCCATGTTAAGGGCGGTTTTTTCCTGTTTGGTCACTGATGCCTCCGTG
TAAGGGGGATTTCTGTTCATGGGGGTAATGATACCGATGAAACGAGAGAGGATGCTCACGATACGGGTTA
CTGATGATGAACATGCCCGGTTACTGGAACGTTGTGAGGGTAAACAACTGGCGGTATGGATGCGGCGGGA
CCAGAGAAAAATCACTCAGGGTCAATGCCAGCGCTTCGTTAATACAGATGTAGGTGTTCCACAGGGTAGC
CAGCAGCATCCTGCGATGCAGATCCGGAACATAATGGTGCAGGGCGCTGACTTCCGCGTTTCCAGACTTT
ACGAAACACGGAAACCGAAGACCATTCATGTTGTTGCTCAGGTCGCAGACGTTTTGCAGCAGCAGTCGCT
TCACGTTCGCTCGCGTATCGGTGATTCATTCTGCTAACCAGTAAGGCAACCCCGCCAGCCTAGCCGGGTC
CTCAACGACAGGAGCACGATCATGCGCACCCGTGGCCAGGACCCAACGCTGCCCGAAATTCCGACACCAT
CGAATGGTGCAAAACCTTTCGCGGTATGGCATGATAGCGCCCGGAAGAGAGTCAATTCAGGGTGGTGAAT
GTGAAACCAGTAACGTTATACGATGTCGCAGAGTATGCCGGTGTCTCTTATCAGACCGTTTCCCGCGTGG
TGAACCAGGCCAGCCACGTTTCTGCGAAAACGCGGGAAAAAGTGGAAGCGGCGATGGCGGAGCTGAATTA
CATTCCCAACCGCGTGGCACAACAACTGGCGGGCAAACAGTCGTTGCTGATTGGCGTTGCCACCTCCAGT
CTGGCCCTGCACGCGCCGTCGCAAATTGTCGCGGCGATTAAATCTCGCGCCGATCAACTGGGTGCCAGCG
TGGTGGTGTCGATGGTAGAACGAAGCGGCGTCGAAGCCTGTAAAGCGGCGGTGCACAATCTTCTCGCGCA
ACGCGTCAGTGGGCTGATCATTAACTATCCGCTGGATGACCAGGATGCCATTGCTGTGGAAGCTGCCTGC
ACTAATGTTCCGGCGTTATTTCTTGATGTCTCTGACCAGACACCCATCAACAGTATTATTTTCTCCCATG
AAGACGGTACGCGACTGGGCGTGGAGCATCTGGTCGCATTGGGTCACCAGCAAATCGCGCTGTTAGCGGG
CCCATTAAGTTCTGTCTCGGCGCGTCTGCGTCTGGCTGGCTGGCATAA
