LOCUS       Exported 736 bp ds-DNA linear SYN 18-MAY-2021
DEFINITION  synthetic linear DNA
ACCESSION   .
VERSION     .
KEYWORDS    pRK793
SOURCE      synthetic DNA construct
  ORGANISM  synthetic DNA construct
REFERENCE   1 (bases 1 to 736)
  AUTHORS   Kapust RB, Tozser J, Fox JD, Anderson DE, Cherry S, Copeland TD,
            Waugh DS
  TITLE     Tobacco etch virus protease: mechanism of autolysis and rational
            design of stable mutants with wild-type catalytic proficiency.
  JOURNAL   Protein Eng. 2001 Dec . 14(12):993-1000.
  PUBMED    11809930
REFERENCE   2 (bases 1 to 736)
  AUTHORS   .
  TITLE     Direct Submission
  JOURNAL   Exported May 18, 2021 from SnapGene Server 1.1.58
            http://www.snapgene.com
FEATURES             Location/Qualifiers
     source          1..736
                     /organism="synthetic DNA construct"
                     /mol_type="other DNA"
     primer_bind     169..186
                     /label=pBAD Reverse
                     /note="For vectors with E. coli araBAD promoter, reverse
                     primer"
     primer_bind     350..372
                     /label=M13/pUC Forward
                     /note="In lacZ gene"
     primer_bind     364..381
                     /label=M13 Forward
                     /note="In lacZ gene. Also called M13-F20 or M13 (-21)
                     Forward"
     primer_bind     365..381
                     /label=M13 fwd
                     /note="common sequencing primer, one of multiple similar
                     variants"
ORIGIN
        1 cctttcgttt tatttgatgc ctggcagttc cctactctcg catggggaga ccccacacta
       61 ccatcggcgc tacggcgttt cacttctgag ttcggcatgg ggtcaggtgg gaccaccgcg
      121 ctactgccgc caggcaaatt ctgttttatc agaccgcttc tgcgttctga tttaatctgt
      181 atcaggctga aaatcttatc tcatccgcca aaacagccaa gctgccattc gccattcagg
      241 ctgcgcaact gttgggaagg gcgatcggtg cgggcctctt cgctattacg ccagctggcg
      301 aaagggggat gtgctgcaag gcgattaagt tgggtaacgc cagggttttc ccagtcacga
      361 cgttgtaaaa cgacggccag tgccaagctt gcctgcaggt cgactctaga ggatccttat
      421 tagcgacggc gacgacgatt catgagttga gtcgcttcct taactggctg aaaaggctct
      481 tcaggtttca ccatgaaaac tttatggccc ccccacaata ctgagtcagc atttaatcgc
      541 caaccactaa cccactgctg cgcctcctga tttgtcaaca attccatgaa gtttttcggc
      601 acgcttgtga aataattgtt tgtgttggtg aaattcgatg ctgagtgtat accaacaatg
      661 aacccatctc tagttgatac taatggactg ccacactgcc catccttggt ttgaatccaa
      721 tgcttccaga atatgc
//
