>Addgene plasmid #8827 | pRK793 | addgene partial sequence | sequence record 151016 | MBP-F 5'-GATGAAGCCCTGAAAGACGCGCAG-3'
ATAACAATAACAACAACCTCGGGATCGAGGGAAGGGGAGAAAATCTTTATTTTCAAGGTCATCATCATCA
TCATCATCATGGAGAAAGCTTGTTTAAGGGGCCGCGTGATTACAACCCGATATCGAGCACCATTTGTCAT
TTGACGAATGAATCTGATGGGCACACAACATCGTTGTATGGTATTGGATTTGGTCCCTTCATCATTACAA
ACAAGCACTTGTTTAGAAGAAATAATGGAACACTGTTGGTCCAATCACTACATGGTGTATTCAAGGTCAA
GAACACCACGACTTTGCAACAACACCTCATTGATGGGAGGGACATGATAATTATTCGCATGCCTAAGGAT
TTCCCACCATTTCCTCAAAAGCTGAAATTTAGAGAGCCACAAAGGGAAGAGCGCATATGTCTTGTGACAA
CCAACTTCCAAACTAAGAGCATGTCTAGCATGGTGTCAGACACTAGTTGCACATTCCCTTCATCTGATGG
CATATTCTGGAAGCATTGGATTCAAACCAAGGATGGGCAGTGTGGCAGTCCATTAGTATCAACTAGAGAT
GGGTTCATTGTTGGTATACACTCAGCATCGAATTTCACCAACACAAACAATTATTTCACAAGCGTGCCGA
AAAACTTCATGGAATTGTTGACAAATCAGGAGGCGCAGCAGTGGGTTAGTGGTTGGCGATTAAATGCTGA
CTCAGTATTGTGGGGGGGCCATAAAGTTTTCATGGTGAAACCTGAAGAGCCTTTTCAGCCAGTTAAGGAA
GCGACTCAACTCATGAATCGTCGTCGCCGTCGCTAATAAGGATCCTCTAGAGTCGACCTGCA
