>Addgene plasmid #8827 | pRK793 | addgene partial sequence | sequence record 181668 | pRIL helper plasmid from growth strain
CTCACTTCCCTGTTAAGTATCTTCCTGGCATCTTCCAGGAAATCTCCGCCCCGTTCGTAAGCCATTTCCG
CTCGCCGCAGTCGAACGACCGAGCGTAGCGAGTCAGTGAGCGAGGAAGCGGAATATATCCTGTATCACAT
ATTCTGCTGACGCACCGGTGCAGCCTTTTTTCTCCTGCCACATGAAGCACTTCACTGACACCCTCATCAG
TGCCAACATAGTAAGCCAGTATACACTCCGCTAGCGCTGATGTCCGGCGGTGCTTTTGCCGTTACGCACC
ACCCCGTCAGTAGCTGAACAGGAGGGACAGCTGATAGAAACAGAAGCCACTGGAGCACCTCAAAAACACC
ATCATACACTAAATCAGTAAGTTGGCAGCATCACCCGACGCACTTTGCGCCGAATAAATACCTGTGACGG
AAGATCACTTCGCAGAATAAATAAATCCTGGTGTCCCTGTTGATACCGGGAAGCCCTGGGCCAACTTTTG
GCGAAAATGAGACGTTGATCGGCACGTAAGAGGTTCCAACTTTCACCATAATGAAATAAGATCACTACCG
GGCGTATTTTTTGAGTTATCGAGATTTTCAGGAGCTAAGGAAGCTAAAATGGAGAAAAAAATCACTGGAT
ATACCACCGTTGATATATCCCAATGGCATCGTAAAGAACATTTTGAGGCATTTCAGTCAGTTGCTCAATG
TACCTATAACCAGACCGTTCAGCTGGATATTACGGCCTTTTTAAAGACCGTAAAGAAAAATAAGCACAAG
TTTTATCCGGCCTTTATTCACATTCTTGCCCGCCTGATGAATGCTCATCCGGAATTCCGTATGGCAATGA
AAGACGGTGAGCTGGTGATATGGGATAGTGTTCACCCTTGTTACACCGTTTTCCATGAGCAAACTGAAAC
GTTTTCATCGCTCTGGAGTGAATACCACGACGATTTCCGGCAGTTTCTACACATATATTCGCAAGATGTG
GCGTGTTACGGTGAAAACCTGGCCTATTTCCCTAAAGGGTTTATTGAGAATATGTTTTTCGTCTCAGCCA
ATCCCTGGGTGAGTTTCACCAGTTTTGATTTAAACGTGGCCAATATGGACAACTTCTTCGCCCCCGTTTT
CACCATGGGCAAATATTATACGCAAGGCGACAAGGTGCTGATGCCGCTGGCGATTCAGGTTCATCATGCC
GTTTGTGATGGCTTCCATGTCGGCAGAATGCTTAATGAATTACAACAGTACTGCGATGAGTGGCAGGGCG
GGGCGTAATTTTTTTAAGGCAGTTATTGGTGCCCTTAAACGCCTGGTTGCTACGCCTGAATAAGTGATAA
TAAGCGGATGAATGGCAGAAATTCGAAAGCAAATTCGACCCGGTCGTCGGTTCAGGGCAGGGTCGTTAAA
TAGCCGCTTATGTCTATTGCTGGTTTACCGGTTTATTGACTACCGGAAGCAGTGTGACCGTGTGCTTCTC
AAATGCCTGAGGCCAGTTTGCTCAGGCTCTCCCCGTGGAGGTAATAATTGACGATATGATCATTTATTCT
GCCTCCCAGAGCCTGATAAAAACGGTTAGCGCTTCGTTAATACAGATGTAGGTGTTCCACAGGGTAGCCA
GCAGCATCCTGCGATGCAGATCCGGAACATAATGGTGCAGGGCGCTTGTTTCGGCGTGGGTATGGTGGCA
GGCCCCGTGGCCGGGGGACTGTTGGGCGCTGCCGGCACCTGTCCTACGAGTTGCATGATAAAGAAGACAG
TCATAAGTGCGGCGACGATAGTCATGCCCCGCGCCCACCGGAAGGAGCTACCGGCAGCGGTGCGGACTGT
TGTAACTCAGAATAAGAAATGAGGCCGCTCATGGCGTTGACTCTCAGTCATAGTATCGTGGTATCACCGG
TTGGTTCCACTCTCTGTTGCGGGCAACTTCAGCAGCACGTAGGGGACTTCCGCGTTTCCAGACTTTACGA
AACACGGAAACCGAAGACCATTCATGTTGTTGCTCAGGTCGCAGACGTTTTGCAGCAGCAGTCGCTTCAC
GTTCGCTCGCGTATCGGTGATTCATTCTGCTAACCAGTAAGGCAACCCCGCCAGCCTAGCCGGGTCCTCA
ACGACAGGAGCACGATCATGCGCACCCGTGGCCAGGACCCAACGCTGCCCGACTCGAGGGCATCCGATCA
ACGCTTTCTGGTGAATGGTGCGGGAGGCGAGACTTGAACTCGCACACCTAGCGGCGCCAGAACCTAAATC
TGGTGCGTCTACCAATTTCGCCACTCCCGCAAAAAAAGATGGTGGCTACGACGGGATTCTCTAGATCATC
ATGTTTATTGCGTGGTTTATAAGTATTGTTATTGCACACTCAAGGCCCTTTAGCTCAGTGGTTAGAGCAG
GCGACTCATAATCGCTTGGTCGCTGGTTCAAGTCCAGCAAGGGCCACCAAATCATTATTTACGTATCAGG
AAGAGTTAAGGGTACAAGGGGTACTCGATGGCGGTCTATATTTCATGACTAACGCCATTTCAAGGCCATG
GCTGGAGGATATAAAGAAGGCGTAACTGATTGAATTGTAATGGCGCGCCCTGCAGGATTCGAACCTGCGG
CCCACGACTTAGAAGGTCGTTGCTCTATCCAACTGAGCTAAGGGCGCGTTGATACCGCAATGCGGTGTAA
TCGCGTGAATTATACGGTCAACCCTTGCTGAGTCAATGGCTTTTGATCTGGTTGCTGAACAAGTGAACGA
CCGCGTCTGATTACTAGTTTGCCCGGGCCCTTGTCGTCGTCAATTGTACAGCATCCAGGGTGACGGTGCC
GAGGATGACGATGAGCGCATTGTTAGATTTCATACACGGTGCCTGACTGCGTTAGCAATTTAACTGTGAT
AAACTACCGCATTAAAGCTTATCGATGATAAGCTGTCAAACATGAGAATTACAACTTATATCGTATGGGG
CTGACTTCAGGTGCTACATTTGAAGAGATAAATTGCACTGAAATCTAGAAATATTTTATCTGATTAATAA
GATGATCTTCTTGAGATCGTTTTGGTCTGCGCGTAATCTCTTGCTCTGAAAACGAAAAAACCGCCTTGCA
GGGCGGTTTTTCGAAGGTTCTCTGAGCTACCAACTCTTTGAACCGAGGTAACTGGCTTGGAGGAGCGCAG
TCACCAAAACTTGTCCTTTCAGTTTAGCCTTAACCGGCGCATGACTTCAAGACTAACTCCTCTAAATCAA
TTACCAGTGGCTGCTGCCAGTGGTGCTTTTGCATGTCTTTCCGGGTTGGACTCAAGACGATAGTTACCGG
ATAAGGCGCAGCGGTCGGACTGAACGGGGGGTTCGTGCATACAGTCCAGCTTGGAGCGAACTGCCTACCC
GGAACTGAGTGTCAGGCGTGGAATGAGACAAACGCGGCCATAACAGCGGAATGACACCGGTAAACCGAAA
GGCAGGAACAGGAGAGCGCACGAGGGAGCCGCCAGGGGGAAACGCCTGGTATCTTTATAGTCCTGTCGGG
TTTCGCCACCACTGATTTGAGCGTCAGATTTCGTGATGCTTGTCAGGGGGGCGGAGCCTATGGAAAAACG
GCTTTGCCGCGGCCCT
